>Addgene plasmid #99128 | pAAV-mTH-GFP | addgene full sequence | sequence record 459556 | Addgene NGS Result
TTGAGATCCTTTTTTTCTGCGCGTAATCTGCTGCTTGCAAACAAAAAAACCACCGCTACCAGCGGTGGTT
TGTTTGCCGGATCAAGAGCTACCAACTCTTTTTCCGAAGGTAACTGGCTTCAGCAGAGCGCAGATACCAA
ATACTGTTCTTCTAGTGTAGCCGTAGTTAGGCCACCACTTCAAGAACTCTGTAGCACCGCCTACATACCT
CGCTCTGCTAATCCTGTTACCAGTGGCTGCTGCCAGTGGCGATAAGTCGTGTCTTACCGGGTTGGACTCA
AGACGATAGTTACCGGATAAGGCGCAGCGGTCGGGCTGAACGGGGGGTTCGTGCACACAGCCCAGCTTGG
AGCGAACGACCTACACCGAACTGAGATACCTACAGCGTGAGCTATGAGAAAGCGCCACGCTTCCCGAAGG
GAGAAAGGCGGACAGGTATCCGGTAAGCGGCAGGGTCGGAACAGGAGAGCGCACGAGGGAGCTTCCAGGG
GGAAACGCCTGGTATCTTTATAGTCCTGTCGGGTTTCGCCACCTCTGACTTGAGCGTCGATTTTTGTGAT
GCTCGTCAGGGGGGCGGAGCCTATGGAAAAACGCCAGCAACGCGGCCTTTTTACGGTTCCTGGCCTTTTG
CTGGCCTTTTGCTCACATGTAATAAACACACACACACCAACAACCGTGGTTGGTTGTTGTGTTGGTTTAT
TCTCGAGTTGGCCACTCCCTCTCTGCGCGCTCGCTCGCTCACTGAGGCCGGGCGACCAAAGGTCGCCCGG
CCTCAGTGAGCGAGCGAGCGCGCAGAGAGGGAGTGGCCAACTCCATCACTAGGGGTTCCTACTAGTTAAG
GGGCCTCTTGGAGTTGTTCTCATCAAATGGGGATGGGACACAGCTAAAGTGCCCAGGGCTTCTCTGTGCC
CACAGATGCTTTAGATCTTGGCACAGTGTGGTCTACCAGCTGTCTCTCTCTGTGTATATATATGTATTTC
ATAGACAGTGTACAGTGGCCTGGTTTGTGCTATCAGGCTGGATATGGACAGAGGCAAGAGTTTGTGGCAG
CAGTTATCTCCCAAGAGAGTCCAAAGACATCATGTTTTCAAGTTTAGGCCAGGTGCTACTTGAGAGAGCT
CAGACACAGACAAAGGTCTGGAGAGCACATGTCCTCCACCCCCACCTAGCTTCTGTTGCAAGCACCTCCA
GCCGAGACAAGAGAACGAATTAAAAAGCAATATTTGTGTCAGTGTAAGACATTTGCCGAAAGGTTAAATC
CACATTCGTGTTGCTGCAGAGCAGCCCCCTATGCAGGATTTGTTAGATACAGCTCCGTCCTACCCTGTGC
CAGCTGAGCAAACGCCAGGCTGGGTGGGGTGGAACCCAGCCTGGGTTTGCCTCACCCTGCAATCCCCCCA
GCACCCTCTAAAGGAGGACCCTGTGGTGGGCATGCAGACCTAGGGACTGGGCATAGATAACCTTTGGGTT
TGGGCAACAGCCCCCACTCCTCAGGATTGAAGGCTAAGGTGCAGCCAGCTCTGCCTTCATGGTGGGAATG
TCTCCACGTGACCCCTTTCTGGGCTGTGGAGAACACTCAGAGAAGAGTCCTGGGATGCCAGGCAGGCCAG
GGATGTGCTGGGCATGTTGAGACAGGAGTGGGCTAAGCCAGCAGAGTTGCTGACCCAGGAAGAGTTCAGA
AAGGGGCATGGAACATGGGGAGGGGTCCATAGTGAGAGAGAGCAGGCAGTGCAGAGTAAATAGTCCCTGA
GCTGGGGGTTATGGGATTTGCAGGAGCTTGCTCAGAGAAGGCAGAGGAGAGATGCTGCGCCAAGCTGGGT
ATCACAGAGCCTCAGACTCCTGGAACAGGAACTGTGGGGGTCAGGTCAGCAGGGGAGGTTAGGGAGTGTT
CCCTTTGTACTGACTTAGCATTTATCCTGCTTCTAGGGGGGAAGGGGGGCCAGTGGGGGATGCACAGCAA
GGCAGTGATGTGGCAGGCAGCCTGCGGGAGCTCCTGGTTCCTGGTGTGAAAAAGCTGGGAAGGAAGAGGG
CTGGGTCTGGTAAGTACAGCAGGCAGTTGGCTCCTGAGAGTCCAAGCCCTGTCTAGAGGGTGGAGTGAGA
TTTCAGAGGGAGAGCTAAACGGGGTGGGGGCTGGGGAGTCCAGGCTTCTGGCTCCTGCTAATACTCAGTG
TGCTGGGTCCTCAGAACCTCAGGGTGGCCATTTTCAGGGTGAGAGCTCTGTCCTTTGGCACTTCTGCAGA
CTCCAGTATCCAGAGGAATAAAGATGGTACTCTTCCTCAGTTCCCTTAGTGAGAGGACACCTTTCTCTGA
AGGGCTTGGGCAGTTGTCCTGAACCATTGCCTGAAGGAAGGACTTGACTCCAGGGACATAGAATGGGCTC
AGCATAAGTCCCCTGTAGTAGAGAAAGGTCCCCTCTCTGGTCTCCTTAGAGATCCTGTTTCCTTGGCTGA
GGAAGCTAGGGTGGATCTTTGTGTAAGTGGGTGTGGATGCTCACTGGAAATCAAAAGGCCCCTTGGTGTT
AGACCTTGGGGTGCCATGGGAGAGTTGATCACTGAGTGCGCCCTTACATGGGGGCCAGCTGAGAATGGGG
CTGCCTCTAGCTCGAGACCATGATGCAGGGAGTGAGTGGGGGAGTTCAGGATACTCTTAACTAAAGCAGA
GGTCTGTCCCCCCAGGGAGGGGAGGTCAGAAGACCCTAGGGAGATGCCAAAGGCTAGGGTTGGCACCATG
TTGCAGGCTGTGTCTTCAAGGAGATGATAATCAGAGGAATCGAACCTGCAAAAGTGGGCCAGTCTTAGAT
ACACTATAGAGGAATAATCTTCTGAAACATTCTGTGTCTCATAGGACCTGCCTGAGGACCCAGCCCCAGT
GCCAGCACATACACTGGGGCAGTGAGTAGATAGTATACTTTGTTACATGGGCTGGGGGGACATGGCCTGT
GCCCTGGAGGGGACTTGAAGACATCCAAAAAGCTAGTGAGAGGGCTCCTAGATTTATTTGTCTCCAAGGG
CTATATATAGCCTTCCTAACATGAACCCTTGGGTAATCCAGCATGGGCGCTCCCATATGCCCTGGTTTGA
TTAGAGAGCTCTAGATGTCTCCTGTCCCAGAACACCAGCCAGCCCCTGTCTTCATGTCGTGTCTAGGGCG
GAGGGTGATTCAGAGGCAGGTGCCTGCGACAGTGGATGCAATTAGATCTAATGGGACGGAGGCCTCTCTC
GTCCGTCGCCCTCGCTCTGTGCCCACCCCCGCCTCCCTCAGGCACAGCAGGCGTGGAGAGGATGCGCAGG
AGGTAGGAGGTGGGGGACCCAGAGGGGCTTTGACGTCAGCCTGGCCTTTAAGAGGCCGCCTGCCTGGCAA
GGGCTGTGGAGACAGAACTCGGGACCACCAGCTTGCACTATGCCCACGCGGCCGCCATGGTGAGCAAGGG
CGAGGAGCTGTTCACCGGGGTGGTGCCCATCCTGGTCGAGCTGGACGGCGACGTAAACGGCCACAAGTTC
AGCGTGTCCGGCGAGGGCGAGGGCGATGCCACCTACGGCAAGCTGACCCTGAAGTTCATCTGCACCACCG
GCAAGCTGCCCGTGCCCTGGCCCACCCTCGTGACCACCCTGACCTACGGCGTGCAGTGCTTCAGCCGCTA
CCCCGACCACATGAAGCAGCACGACTTCTTCAAGTCCGCCATGCCCGAAGGCTACGTCCAGGAGCGCACC
ATCTTCTTCAAGGACGACGGCAACTACAAGACCCGCGCCGAGGTGAAGTTCGAGGGCGACACCCTGGTGA
ACCGCATCGAGCTGAAGGGCATCGACTTCAAGGAGGACGGCAACATCCTGGGGCACAAGCTGGAGTACAA
CTACAACAGCCACAACGTCTATATCATGGCCGACAAGCAGAAGAACGGCATCAAGGTGAACTTCAAGATC
CGCCACAACATCGAGGACGGCAGCGTGCAGCTCGCCGACCACTACCAGCAGAACACCCCCATCGGCGACG
GCCCCGTGCTGCTGCCCGACAACCACTACCTGAGCACCCAGTCCGCCCTGAGCAAAGACCCCAACGAGAA
GCGCGATCACATGGTCCTGCTGGAGTTCGTGACCGCCGCCGGGATCACTCTCGGCATGGACGAGCTGTAC
AAGTAAGGATCCTAATAACCTCTGGATTACAAAATTTGTGAAAGATTGACTGGTATTCTTAACTATGTTG
CTCCTTTTACGCTATGTGGATACGCTGCTTTAATGCCTTTGTATCATGCTATTGCTTCCCGTATGGCTTT
CATTTTCTCCTCCTTGTATAAATCCTGGTTGCTGTCTCTTTATGAGGAGTTGTGGCCCGTTGTCAGGCAA
CGTGGCGTGGTGTGCACTGTGTTTGCTGACGCAACCCCCACTGGTTGGGGCATTGCCACCACCTGTCAGC
TCCTTTCCGGGACTTTCGCTTTCCCCCTCCCTATTGCCACGGCGGAACTCATCGCCGCCTGCCTTGCCCG
CTGCTGGACAGGGGCTCGGCTGTTGGGCACTGACAATTCCGTGGTGTTGTCGGGGAAATCATCGTCCTTT
CCTTGGCTGCTCGCCTGTGTTGCCACCTGGATTCTGCGCGGGACGTCCTTCTGCTACGTCCCTTCGGCCC
TCAATCCAGCGGACCTTCCTTCCCGCGGCCTGCTGCCGGCTCTGCGGCCTCTTCCGCGTCTTCGCCTTCG
CCCTCAGACGAGTCGGATCTCCCTTTGGGCCGCCTCCCCGCCTGGTACCTTCGAGCAGACATGATAAGAT
ACATTGATGAGTTTGGACAAACCACAACTAGAATGCAGTGAAAAAAATGCTTTATTTGTGAAATTTGTGA
TGCTATTGCTTTATTTGTAACCATTATAAGCTGCAATAAACAAGTTAACAACAACAATTGCATTCATTTT
ATGTTTCAGGTTCAGGGGGAGATGTGGGAGGTTTTTTAAAGCAAGTAAAACCTCTACAAATGTGGTAAAA
TCAAGCTTAGGAACCCCTAGTGATGGAGTTGGCCACTCCCTCTCTGCGCGCTCGCTCGCTCACTGAGGCC
GGGCGACCAAAGGTCGCCCGACGCCCGGGCTTTGCCCGGGCGGCCTCAGTGAGCGAGCGAGCGCGCAGAG
AGGGAGTGGCCAAGCTAGCGGGCGATTAAGGAAAGGGCTAGATCATTCTTGAAGACGAAAGGGCCTCGTG
ATACGCCTATTTTTATAGGTTAATGTCATGATAATAATGGTTTCTTAGACGTCAGGTGGCACTTTTCGGG
GAAATGTGCGCGGAACCCCTATTTGTTTATTTTTCTAAATACATTCAAATATGTATCCGCTCATGAGACA
ATAACCCTGATAAATGCTTCAATAATATTGAAAAAGGAAGAGTATGAGTATTCAACATTTCCGTGTCGCC
CTTATTCCCTTTTTTGCGGCATTTTGCCTTCCTGTTTTTGCTCACCCAGAAACGCTGGTGAAAGTAAAAG
ATGCTGAAGATCAGTTGGGTGCACGAGTGGGTTACATCGAACTGGATCTCAACAGCGGTAAGATCCTTGA
GAGTTTTCGCCCCGAAGAACGTTTTCCAATGATGAGCACTTTTAAAGTTCTGCTATGTGGCGCGGTATTA
TCCCGTGTTGACGCCGGGCAAGAGCAACTCGGTCGCCGCATACACTATTCTCAGAATGACTTGGTTGAGT
ACTCACCAGTCACAGAAAAGCATCTTACGGATGGCATGACAGTAAGAGAATTATGCAGTGCTGCCATAAC
CATGAGTGATAACACTGCGGCCAACTTACTTCTGACAACGATCGGAGGACCGAAGGAGCTAACCGCTTTT
TTGCACAACATGGGGGATCATGTAACTCGCCTTGATCGTTGGGAACCGGAGCTGAATGAAGCCATACCAA
ACGACGAGCGTGACACCACGATGCCTGTAGCAATGGCAACAACGTTGCGCAAACTATTAACTGGCGAACT
ACTTACTCTAGCTTCCCGGCAACAATTAATAGACTGGATGGAGGCGGATAAAGTTGCAGGACCACTTCTG
CGCTCGGCCCTTCCGGCTGGCTGGTTTATTGCTGATAAATCTGGAGCCGGTGAGCGTGGGTCTCGCGGTA
TCATTGCAGCACTGGGGCCAGATGGTAAGCCCTCCCGTATCGTAGTTATCTACACGACGGGGAGTCAGGC
AACTATGGATGAACGAAATAGACAGATCGCTGAGATAGGTGCCTCACTGATTAAGCATTGGTAACTGTCA
GACCAAGTTTACTCATATATACTTTAGATTGATTTAAAACTTCATTTTTAATTTAAAAGGATCTAGGTGA
AGATCCTTTTTGATAATCTCATGACCAAAATCCCTTAACGTGAGTTTTCGTTCCACTGAGCGTCAGACCC
CGTAGAAAAGATCAAAGGATCTTC
Features (pLannotate 1.2.2; 10 found; start..end, strand, type, name):
      1..589     +  rep_origin     ori: high-copy-number ColE1/pMB1/pBR322/pUC origin of replication
    705..769     +  repeat_region  AAV2 ITR (fragment): inverted terminal repeat of adeno-associated virus serotype 2 inverted
    761..830     -  repeat_region  AAV2 ITR (fragment): inverted terminal repeat of adeno-associated virus serotype 2 inverted
   3417..4136    +  CDS            EGFP: the original enhanced GFP (Yang et al., 1996) mammalian codon-optimized
   4147..4731    +  misc_feature   WPRE: woodchuck hepatitis virus posttranscriptional regulatory element
   4755..4876    -  polyA_signal   SV40 poly(A) signal: SV40 polyadenylation signal
   4899..4967    -  CDS            large T antigen (fragment): large T antigen from SV40 (simian virus 40)
   4979..5108    +  repeat_region  AAV2 ITR (fragment): inverted terminal repeat of adeno-associated virus serotype 2 inverted
   5259..5363    +  promoter       AmpR promoter: bla
   5364..6224    +  CDS            AmpR: β-lactamase; bla; confers resistance to ampicillin, carbenicillin, and related antibiotics
