>Addgene plasmid #99128 | pAAV-mTH-GFP Sequencing Result | analyzer sequence | sequence record 191156
TTGGCCACTCCCTCTCTGCGCGCTCGCTCGCTCACTGAGGCCGGGCGACCAAAGGTCGCCCGACGCCCGG
GCTTTGCCCGGGCGGCCTCAGTGAGCGAGCGAGCGCGCAGAGAGGGAGTGGCCAACTCCATCACTAGGGG
TTCCTACTAGTTAAGGGGCCTCTTGGAGTTGTTCTCATCAAATGGGGATGGGACACAGCTAAAGTGCCCA
GGGCTTCTCTGTGCCCACAGATGCTTTAGATCTTGGCACAGTGTGGTCTACCAGCTGTCTCTCTCTGTGT
ATATATATGTATTTCATAGACAGTGTACAGTGGCCTGGTTTGTGCTATCAGGCTGGATATGGACAGAGGC
AAGAGTTTGTGGCAGCAGTTATCTCCCAAGAGAGTCCAAAGACATCATGTTTTCAAGTTTAGGCCAGGTG
CTACTTGAGAGAGCTCAGACACAGACAAAGGTCTGGAGAGCACATGTCCTCCACCCCCACCTAGCTTCTG
TTGCAAGCACCTCCAGCCGAGACAAGAGAACGAATTAAAAAGCAATATTTGTGTCAGTGTAAGACATTTG
CCGAAAGGTTAAATCCACATTCGTGTTGCTGCAGAGCAGCCCCCTATGCAGGATTTGTTAGATACAGCTC
CGTCCTACCCTGTGCCAGCTGAGCAAACGCCAGGCTGGGTGGGGTGGAACCCAGCCTGGGTTTGCCTCAC
CCTGCAATCCCCCCAGCACCCTCTAAAGGAGGACCCTGTGGTGGGCATGCAGACCTAGGGACTGGGCATA
GATAACCTTTGGGTTTGGGCAACAGCCCCCACTCCTCAGGATTGAAGGCTAAGGTGCAGCCAGCTCTGCC
TTCATGGTGGGAATGTCTCCACGTGACCCCTTTCTGGGCTGTGGAGAACACTCAGAGAAGAGTCCTGGGA
TGCCAGGCAGGCCAGGGATGTGCTGGGCATGTTGAGACAGGAGTGGGCTAAGCCAGCAGAGTTGCTGACC
CAGGAAGAGTTCAGAAAGGGGCATGGAACATGGGGAGGGGTCCATAGTGAGAGAGAGCAGGCAGTGCAGA
GTAAATAGTCCCTGAGCTGGGGGTTATGGGATTTGCAGGAGCTTGCTCAGAGAAGGCAGAGGAGAGATGC
TGCGCCAAGCTGGGTATCACAGAGCCTCAGACTCCTGGAACAGGAACTGTGGGGGTCAGGTCAGCAGGGG
AGGTTAGGGAGTGTTCCCTTTGTACTGACTTAGCATTTATCCTGCTTCTAGGGGGGAAGGGGGGCCAGTG
GGGGATGCACAGCAAGGCAGTGATGTGGCAGGCAGCCTGCGGGAGCTCCTGGTTCCTGGTGTGAAAAAGC
TGGGAAGGAAGAGGGCTGGGTCTGGTAAGTACAGCAGGCAGTTGGCTCCTGAGAGTCCAAGCCCTGTCTA
GAGGGTGGAGTGAGATTTCAGAGGGAGAGCTAAACGGGGTGGGGGCTGGGGAGTCCAGGCTTCTGGCTCC
TGCTAATACTCAGTGTGCTGGGTCCTCAGAACCTCAGGGTGGCCATTTTCAGGGTGAGAGCTCTGTCCTT
TGGCACTTCTGCAGACTCCAGTATCCAGAGGAATAAAGATGGTACTCTTCCTCAGTTCCCTTAGTGAGAG
GACACCTTTCTCTGAAGGGCTTGGGCAGTTGTCCTGAACCATTGCCTGAAGGAAGGACTTGACTCCAGGG
ACATAGAATGGGCTCAGCATAAGTCCCCTGTAGTAGAGAAAGGTCCCCTCTCTGGTCTCCTTAGAGATCC
TGTTTCCTTGGCTGAGGAAGCTAGGGTGGATCTTTGTGTAAGTGGGTGTGGATGCTCACTGGAAATCAAA
AGGCCCCTTGGTGTTAGACCTTGGGGTGCCATGGGAGAGTTGATCACTGAGTGCGCCCTTACATGGGGGC
CAGCTGAGAATGGGGCTGCCTCTAGCTCGAGACCATGATGCAGGGAGTGAGTGGGGGAGTTCAGGATACT
CTTAACTAAAGCAGAGGTCTGTCCCCCCAGGGAGGGGAGGTCAGAAGACCCTAGGGAGATGCCAAAGGCT
AGGGTTGGCACCATGTTGCAGGCTGTGTCTTCAAGGAGATGATAATCAGAGGAATCGAACCTGCAAAAGT
GGGCCAGTCTTAGATACACTATAGAGGAATAATCTTCTGAAACATTCTGTGTCTCATAGGACCTGCCTGA
GGACCCAGCCCCAGTGCCAGCACATACACTGGGGCAGTGAGTAGATAGTATACTTTGTTACATGGGCTGG
GGGGACATGGCCTGTGCCCTGGAGGGGACTTGAAGACATCCAAAAAGCTAGTGAGAGGGCTCCTAGATTT
ATTTGTCTCCAAGGGCTATATATAGCCTTCCTAACATGAACCCTTGGGTAATCCAGCATGGGCGCTCCCA
TATGCCCTGGTTTGATTAGAGAGCTCTAGATGTCTCCTGTCCCAGAACACCAGCCAGCCCCTGTCTTCAT
GTCGTGTCTAGGGCGGAGGGTGATTCAGAGGCAGGTGCCTGCGACAGTGGATGCAATTAGATCTAATGGG
ACGGAGGCCTCTCTCGTCCGTCGCCCTCGCTCTGTGCCCACCCCCGCCTCCCTCAGGCACAGCAGGCGTG
GAGAGGATGCGCAGGAGGTAGGAGGTGGGGGACCCAGAGGGGCTTTGACGTCAGCCTGGCCTTTAAGAGG
CCGCCTGCCTGGCAAGGGCTGTGGAGACAGAACTCGGGACCACCAGCTTGCACTATGCCCACGCGGCCGC
CATGGTGAGCAAGGGCGAGGAGCTGTTCACCGGGGTGGTGCCCATCCTGGTCGAGCTGGACGGCGACGTA
AACGGCCACAAGTTCAGCGTGTCCGGCGAGGGCGAGGGCGATGCCACCTACGGCAAGCTGACCCTGAAGT
TCATCTGCACCACCGGCAAGCTGCCCGTGCCCTGGCCCACCCTCGTGACCACCCTGACCTACGGCGTGCA
GTGCTTCAGCCGCTACCCCGACCACATGAAGCAGCACGACTTCTTCAAGTCCGCCATGCCCGAAGGCTAC
GTCCAGGAGCGCACCATCTTCTTCAAGGACGACGGCAACTACAAGACCCGCGCCGAGGTGAAGTTCGAGG
GCGACACCCTGGTGAACCGCATCGAGCTGAAGGGCATCGACTTCAAGGAGGACGGCAACATCCTGGGGCA
CAAGCTGGAGTACAACTACAACAGCCACAACGTCTATATCATGGCCGACAAGCAGAAGAACGGCATCAAG
GTGAACTTCAAGATCCGCCACAACATCGAGGACGGCAGCGTGCAGCTCGCCGACCACTACCAGCAGAACA
CCCCCATCGGCGACGGCCCCGTGCTGCTGCCCGACAACCACTACCTGAGCACCCAGTCCGCCCTGAGCAA
AGACCCCAACGAGAAGCGCGATCACATGGTCCTGCTGGAGTTCGTGACCGCCGCCGGGATCACTCTCGGC
ATGGACGAGCTGTACAAGTAAGGATCCTAATAACCTCTGGATTACAAAATTTGTGAAAGATTGACTGGTA
TTCTTAACTATGTTGCTCCTTTTACGCTATGTGGATACGCTGCTTTAATGCCTTTGTATCATGCTATTGC
TTCCCGTATGGCTTTCATTTTCTCCTCCTTGTATAAATCCTGGTTGCTGTCTCTTTATGAGGAGTTGTGG
CCCGTTGTCAGGCAACGTGGCGTGGTGTGCACTGTGTTTGCTGACGCAACCCCCACTGGTTGGGGCATTG
CCACCACCTGTCAGCTCCTTTCCGGGACTTTCGCTTTCCCCCTCCCTATTGCCACGGCGGAACTCATCGC
CGCCTGCCTTGCCCGCTGCTGGACAGGGGCTCGGCTGTTGGGCACTGACAATTCCGTGGTGTTGTCGGGG
AAATCATCGTCCTTTCCTTGGCTGCTCGCCTGTGTTGCCACCTGGATTCTGCGCGGGACGTCCTTCTGCT
ACGTCCCTTCGGCCCTCAATCCAGCGGACCTTCCTTCCCGCGGCCTGCTGCCGGCTCTGCGGCCTCTTCC
GCGTCTTCGCCTTCGCCCTCAGACGAGTCGGATCTCCCTTTGGGCCGCCTCCCCGCCTGGTACCTTCGAG
CAGACATGATAAGATACATTGATGAGTTTGGACAAACCACAACTAGAATGCAGTGAAAAAAATGCTTTAT
TTGTGAAATTTGTGATGCTATTGCTTTATTTGTAACCATTATAAGCTGCAATAAACAAGTTAACAACAAC
AATTGCATTCATTTTATGTTTCAGGTTCAGGGGGAGATGTGGGAGGTTTTTTAAAGCAAGTAAAACCTCT
ACAAATGTGGTAAAATCAAGCTTAGGAACCCCTAGTGATGGAGTTGGCCACTCCCTCTCTGCGCGCTCGC
TCGCTCACTGAGGCCGGGCGACCAAAGGTCGCCCGACGCCCGGGCTTTGCCCGGGCGGCCTCAGTGAGCG
AGCGAGCGCGCAGAGAGGGAGTGGCCAAGCTAGCGGGCGATTAAGGAAAGGGCTAGATCATTCTTGAAGA
CGAAAGGGCCTCGTGATACGCCTATTTTTATAGGTTAATGTCATGATAATAATGGTTTCTTAGACGTCAG
GTGGCACTTTTCGGGGAAATGTGCGCGGAACCCCTATTTGTTTATTTTTCTAAATACATTCAAATATGTA
TCCGCTCATGAGACAATAACCCTGATAAATGCTTCAATAATATTGAAAAAGGAAGAGTATGAGTATTCAA
CATTTCCGTGTCGCCCTTATTCCCTTTTTTGCGGCATTTTGCCTTCCTGTTTTTGCTCACCCAGAAACGC
TGGTGAAAGTAAAAGATGCTGAAGATCAGTTGGGTGCACGAGTGGGTTACATCGAACTGGATCTCAACAG
CGGTAAGATCCTTGAGAGTTTTCGCCCCGAAGAACGTTTTCCAATGATGAGCACTTTTAAAGTTCTGCTA
TGTGGCGCGGTATTATCCCGTGTTGACGCCGGGCAAGAGCAACTCGGTCGCCGCATACACTATTCTCAGA
ATGACTTGGTTGAGTACTCACCAGTCACAGAAAAGCATCTTACGGATGGCATGACAGTAAGAGAATTATG
CAGTGCTGCCATAACCATGAGTGATAACACTGCGGCCAACTTACTTCTGACAACGATCGGAGGACCGAAG
GAGCTAACCGCTTTTTTGCACAACATGGGGGATCATGTAACTCGCCTTGATCGTTGGGAACCGGAGCTGA
ATGAAGCCATACCAAACGACGAGCGTGACACCACGATGCCTGTAGCAATGGCAACAACGTTGCGCAAACT
ATTAACTGGCGAACTACTTACTCTAGCTTCCCGGCAACAATTAATAGACTGGATGGAGGCGGATAAAGTT
GCAGGACCACTTCTGCGCTCGGCCCTTCCGGCTGGCTGGTTTATTGCTGATAAATCTGGAGCCGGTGAGC
GTGGGTCTCGCGGTATCATTGCAGCACTGGGGCCAGATGGTAAGCCCTCCCGTATCGTAGTTATCTACAC
GACGGGGAGTCAGGCAACTATGGATGAACGAAATAGACAGATCGCTGAGATAGGTGCCTCACTGATTAAG
CATTGGTAACTGTCAGACCAAGTTTACTCATATATACTTTAGATTGATTTAAAACTTCATTTTTAATTTA
AAAGGATCTAGGTGAAGATCCTTTTTGATAATCTCATGACCAAAATCCCTTAACGTGAGTTTTCGTTCCA
CTGAGCGTCAGACCCCGTAGAAAAGATCAAAGGATCTTCTTGAGATCCTTTTTTTCTGCGCGTAATCTGC
TGCTTGCAAACAAAAAAACCACCGCTACCAGCGGTGGTTTGTTTGCCGGATCAAGAGCTACCAACTCTTT
TTCCGAAGGTAACTGGCTTCAGCAGAGCGCAGATACCAAATACTGTTCTTCTAGTGTAGCCGTAGTTAGG
CCACCACTTCAAGAACTCTGTAGCACCGCCTACATACCTCGCTCTGCTAATCCTGTTACCAGTGGCTGCT
GCCAGTGGCGATAAGTCGTGTCTTACCGGGTTGGACTCAAGACGATAGTTACCGGATAAGGCGCAGCGGT
CGGGCTGAACGGGGGGTTCGTGCACACAGCCCAGCTTGGAGCGAACGACCTACACCGAACTGAGATACCT
ACAGCGTGAGCTATGAGAAAGCGCCACGCTTCCCGAAGGGAGAAAGGCGGACAGGTATCCGGTAAGCGGC
AGGGTCGGAACAGGAGAGCGCACGAGGGAGCTTCCAGGGGGAAACGCCTGGTATCTTTATAGTCCTGTCG
GGTTTCGCCACCTCTGACTTGAGCGTCGATTTTTGTGATGCTCGTCAGGGGGGCGGAGCCTATGGAAAAA
CGCCAGCAACGCGGCCTTTTTACGGTTCCTGGCCTTTTGCTGGCCTTTTGCTCACATGTAATAAACACAC
ACACACCAACAACCGTGGTTGGTTGTTGTGTTGGTTTATTCTCGAG
Features (pLannotate 1.2.2; 9 found; start..end, strand, type, name):
   2732..3451    +  CDS            EGFP: the original enhanced GFP (Yang et al., 1996) mammalian codon-optimized
   3462..4046    +  misc_feature   WPRE: woodchuck hepatitis virus posttranscriptional regulatory element
   4070..4191    -  polyA_signal   SV40 poly(A) signal: SV40 polyadenylation signal
   4214..4282    -  CDS            large T antigen (fragment): large T antigen from SV40 (simian virus 40)
   4294..4423    +  repeat_region  AAV2 ITR (fragment): inverted terminal repeat of adeno-associated virus serotype 2 inverted
   4574..4678    +  promoter       AmpR promoter: bla
   4679..5539    +  CDS            AmpR: β-lactamase; bla; confers resistance to ampicillin, carbenicillin, and related antibiotics
   5710..6298    +  rep_origin     ori: high-copy-number ColE1/pMB1/pBR322/pUC origin of replication
   6414..110     +  repeat_region  AAV2 ITR (fragment) (across the origin): inverted terminal repeat of adeno-associated virus serotype 2 inverted
