>Addgene plasmid #99128 | pAAV-mTH-GFP Sequencing Result | analyzer sequence | sequence record 364711
TTGGCCACTCCCTCTCTGCGCGCTCGCTCGCTCACTGAGGCCGGGCGACCWWWGSWCKSMSGVCSBSMGD
SCWWWGSYCGSSCGGCCTCAGTGAGCGAGCGAGCGCGCAGAGAGGGAGTGGCCAACTCCATCACTAGGGG
TTCCTACTAGTTAAGGGGCCTCTTGGAGTTGTTCTCATCAAATGGGGATGGGACACAGCTAAAGTGCCCA
GGGCTTCTCTGTGCCCACAGATGCTTTAGATCTTGGCACAGTGTGGTCTACCAGCTGTCTCTCTCTGTGT
ATATATATGTATTTCATAGACAGTGTACAGTGGCCTGGTTTGTGCTATCAGGCTGGATATGGACAGAGGC
AAGAGTTTGTGGCAGCAGTTATCTCCCAAGAGAGTCCAAAGACATCATGTTTTCAAGTTTAGGCCAGGTG
CTACTTGAGAGAGCTCAGACACAGACAAAGGTCTGGAGAGCACATGTCCTCCACCCCCACCTAGCTTCTG
TTGCAAGCACCTCCAGCCGAGACAAGAGAACGAATTAAAAAGCAATATTTGTGTCAGTGTAAGACATTTG
CCGAAAGGTTAAATCCACATTCGTGTTGCTGCAGAGCAGCCCCCTATGCAGGATTTGTTAGATACAGCTC
CGTCCTACCCTGTGCCAGCTGAGCAAACGCCAGGCTGGGTGGGGTGGAACCCAGCCTGGGTTTGCCTCAC
CCTGCAATCCCCCCAGCACCCTCTAAAGGAGGACCCTGTGGTGGGCATGCAGACCTAGGGACTGGGCATA
GATAACCTTTGGGTTTGGGCAACAGCCCCCACTCCTCAGGATTGAAGGCTAAGGTGCAGCCAGCTCTGCC
TTCATGGTGGGAATGTCTCCACGTGACCCCTTTCTGGGCTGTGGAGAACACTCAGAGAAGAGTCCTGGGA
TGCCAGGCAGGCCAGGGATGTGCTGGGCATGTTGAGACAGGAGTGGGCTAAGCCAGCAGAGTTGCTGACC
CAGGAAGAGTTCAGAAAGGGGCATGGAACATGGGGAGGGGTCCATAGTGAGAGAGAGCAGGCAGTGCAGA
GTAAATAGTCCCTGAGCTGGGGGTTATGGGATTTGCAGGAGCTTGCTCAGAGAAGGCAGAGGAGAGATGC
TGCGCCAAGCTGGGTATCACAGAGCCTCAGACTCCTGGAACAGGAACTGTGGGGGTCAGGTCAGCAGGGG
AGGTTAGGGAGTGTTCCCTTTGTACTGACTTAGCATTTATCCTGCTTCTAGGGGGGAAGGGGGGCCAGTG
GGGGATGCACAGCAAGGCAGTGATGTGGCAGGCAGCCTGCGGGAGCTCCTGGTTCCTGGTGTGAAAAAGC
TGGGAAGGAAGAGGGCTGGGTCTGGTAAGTACAGCAGGCAGTTGGCTCCTGAGAGTCCAAGCCCTGTCTA
GAGGGTGGAGTGAGATTTCAGAGGGAGAGCTAAACGGGGTGGGGGCTGGGGAGTCCAGGCTTCTGGCTCC
TGCTAATACTCAGTGTGCTGGGTCCTCAGAACCTCAGGGTGGCCATTTTCAGGGTGAGAGCTCTGTCCTT
TGGCACTTCTGCAGACTCCAGTATCCAGAGGAATAAAGATGGTACTCTTCCTCAGTTCCCTTAGTGAGAG
GACACCTTTCTCTGAAGGGCTTGGGCAGTTGTCCTGAACCATTGCCTGAAGGAAGGACTTGACTCCAGGG
ACATAGAATGGGCTCAGCATAAGTCCCCTGTAGTAGAGAAAGGTCCCCTCTCTGGTCTCCTTAGAGATCC
TGTTTCCTTGGCTGAGGAAGCTAGGGTGGATCTTTGTGTAAGTGGGTGTGGATGCTCACTGGAAATCAAA
AGGCCCCTTGGTGTTAGACCTTGGGGTGCCATGGGAGAGTTGATCACTGAGTGCGCCCTTACATGGGGGC
CAGCTGAGAATGGGGCTGCCTCTAGCTCGAGACCATGATGCAGGGAGTGAGTGGGGGAGTTCAGGATACT
CTTAACTAAAGCAGAGGTCTGTCCCCCCAGGGAGGGGAGGTCAGAAGACCCTAGGGAGATGCCAAAGGCT
AGGGTTGGCACCATGTTGCAGGCTGTGTCTTCAAGGAGATGATAATCAGAGGAATCGAACCTGCAAAAGT
GGGCCAGTCTTAGATACACTATAGAGGAATAATCTTCTGAAACATTCTGTGTCTCATAGGACCTGCCTGA
GGACCCAGCCCCAGTGCCAGCACATACACTGGGGCAGTGAGTAGATAGTATACTTTGTTACATGGGCTGG
GGGGACATGGCCTGTGCCCTGGAGGGGACTTGAAGACATCCAAAAAGCTAGTGAGAGGGCTCCTAGATTT
ATTTGTCTCCAAGGGCTATATATAGCCTTCCTAACATGAACCCTTGGGTAATCCAGCATGGGCGCTCCCA
TATGCCCTGGTTTGATTAGAGAGCTCTAGATGTCTCCTGTCCCAGAACACCAGCCAGCCCCTGTCTTCAT
GTCGTGTCTAGGGCGGAGGGTGATTCAGAGGCAGGTGCCTGCGACAGTGGATGCAATTAGATCTAATGGG
ACGGAGGCCTCTCTCGTCCGTCGCCCTCGCTCTGTGCCCACCCCCGCCTCCCTCAGGCACAGCAGGCGTG
GAGAGGATGCGCAGGAGGTAGGAGGTGGGGGACCCAGAGGGGCTTTGACGTCAGCCTGGCCTTTAAGAGG
CCGCCTGCCTGGCAAGGGCTGTGGAGACAGAACTCGGGACCACCAGCTTGCACTATGCCCACGCGGCCGC
CATGGTGAGCAAGGGCGAGGAGCTGTTCACCGGGGTGGTGCCCATCCTGGTCGAGCTGGACGGCGACGTA
AACGGCCACAAGTTCAGCGTGTCCGGCGAGGGCGAGGGCGATGCCACCTACGGCAAGCTGACCCTGAAGT
TCATCTGCACCACCGGCAAGCTGCCCGTGCCCTGGCCCACCCTCGTGACCACCCTGACCTACGGCGTGCA
GTGCTTCAGCCGCTACCCCGACCACATGAAGCAGCACGACTTCTTCAAGTCCGCCATGCCCGAAGGCTAC
GTCCAGGAGCGCACCATCTTCTTCAAGGACGACGGCAACTACAAGACCCGCGCCGAGGTGAAGTTCGAGG
GCGACACCCTGGTGAACCGCATCGAGCTGAAGGGCATCGACTTCAAGGAGGACGGCAACATCCTGGGGCA
CAAGCTGGAGTACAACTACAACAGCCACAACGTCTATATCATGGCCGACAAGCAGAAGAACGGCATCAAG
GTGAACTTCAAGATCCGCCACAACATCGAGGACGGCAGCGTGCAGCTCGCCGACCACTACCAGCAGAACA
CCCCCATCGGCGACGGCCCCGTGCTGCTGCCCGACAACCACTACCTGAGCACCCAGTCCGCCCTGAGCAA
AGACCCCAACGAGAAGCGCGATCACATGGTCCTGCTGGAGTTCGTGACCGCCGCCGGGATCACTCTCGGC
ATGGACGAGCTGTACAAGTAAGGATCCTAATAACCTCTGGATTACAAAATTTGTGAAAGATTGACTGGTA
TTCTTAACTATGTTGCTCCTTTTACGCTATGTGGATACGCTGCTTTAATGCCTTTGTATCATGCTATTGC
TTCCCGTATGGCTTTCATTTTCTCCTCCTTGTATAAATCCTGGTTGCTGTCTCTTTATGAGGAGTTGTGG
CCCGTTGTCAGGCAACGTGGCGTGGTGTGCACTGTGTTTGCTGACGCAACCCCCACTGGTTGGGGCATTG
CCACCACCTGTCAGCTCCTTTCCGGGACTTTCGCTTTCCCCCTCCCTATTGCCACGGCGGAACTCATCGC
CGCCTGCCTTGCCCGCTGCTGGACAGGGGCTCGGCTGTTGGGCACTGACAATTCCGTGGTGTTGTCGGGG
AAATCATCGTCCTTTCCTTGGCTGCTCGCCTGTGTTGCCACCTGGATTCTGCGCGGGACGTCCTTCTGCT
ACGTCCCTTCGGCCCTCAATCCAGCGGACCTTCCTTCCCGCGGCCTGCTGCCGGCTCTGCGGCCTCTTCC
GCGTCTTCGCCTTCGCCCTCAGACGAGTCGGATCTCCCTTTGGGCCGCCTCCCCGCCTGGTACCTTCGAG
CAGACATGATAAGATACATTGATGAGTTTGGACAAACCACAACTAGAATGCAGTGAAAAAAATGCTTTAT
TTGTGAAATTTGTGATGCTATTGCTTTATTTGTAACCATTATAAGCTGCAATAAACAAGTTAACAACAAC
AATTGCATTCATTTTATGTTTCAGGTTCAGGGGGAGATGTGGGAGGTTTTTTAAAGCAAGTAAAACCTCT
ACAAATGTGGTAAAATCAAGCTTAGGAACCCCTAGTGATGGAGTTGGCCACTCCCTCTCTGCGCGCTCGC
TCGCTCACTGAGGCCGGGCGACCAAAGGTCGCCCGACGCCCGGGCTTTGCCCGGGCGGCCTCAGTGAGCG
AGCGAGCGCGCAGAGAGGGAGTGGCCAAGCTAGCGGGCGATTAAGGAAAGGGCTAGATCATTCTTGAAGA
CGAAAGGGCCTCGTGATACGCCTATTTTTATAGGTTAATGTCATGATAATAATGGTTTCTTAGACGTCAG
GTGGCACTTTTCGGGGAAATGTGCGCGGAACCCCTATTTGTTTATTTTTCTAAATACATTCAAATATGTA
TCCGCTCATGAGACAATAACCCTGATAAATGCTTCAATAATATTGAAAAAGGAAGAGTATGAGTATTCAA
CATTTCCGTGTCGCCCTTATTCCCTTTTTTGCGGCATTTTGCCTTCCTGTTTTTGCTCACCCAGAAACGC
TGGTGAAAGTAAAAGATGCTGAAGATCAGTTGGGTGCACGAGTGGGTTACATCGAACTGGATCTCAACAG
CGGTAAGATCCTTGAGAGTTTTCGCCCCGAAGAACGTTTTCCAATGATGAGCACTTTTAAAGTTCTGCTA
TGTGGCGCGGTATTATCCCGTGTTGACGCCGGGCAAGAGCAACTCGGTCGCCGCATACACTATTCTCAGA
ATGACTTGGTTGAGTACTCACCAGTCACAGAAAAGCATCTTACGGATGGCATGACAGTAAGAGAATTATG
CAGTGCTGCCATAACCATGAGTGATAACACTGCGGCCAACTTACTTCTGACAACGATCGGAGGACCGAAG
GAGCTAACCGCTTTTTTGCACAACATGGGGGATCATGTAACTCGCCTTGATCGTTGGGAACCGGAGCTGA
ATGAAGCCATACCAAACGACGAGCGTGACACCACGATGCCTGTAGCAATGGCAACAACGTTGCGCAAACT
ATTAACTGGCGAACTACTTACTCTAGCTTCCCGGCAACAATTAATAGACTGGATGGAGGCGGATAAAGTT
GCAGGACCACTTCTGCGCTCGGCCCTTCCGGCTGGCTGGTTTATTGCTGATAAATCTGGAGCCGGTGAGC
GTGGGTCTCGCGGTATCATTGCAGCACTGGGGCCAGATGGTAAGCCCTCCCGTATCGTAGTTATCTACAC
GACGGGGAGTCAGGCAACTATGGATGAACGAAATAGACAGATCGCTGAGATAGGTGCCTCACTGATTAAG
CATTGGTAACTGTCAGACCAAGTTTACTCATATATACTTTAGATTGATTTAAAACTTCATTTTTAATTTA
AAAGGATCTAGGTGAAGATCCTTTTTGATAATCTCATGACCAAAATCCCTTAACGTGAGTTTTCGTTCCA
CTGAGCGTCAGACCCCGTAGAAAAGATCAAAGGATCTTCTTGAGATCCTTTTTTTCTGCGCGTAATCTGC
TGCTTGCAAACAAAAAAACCACCGCTACCAGCGGTGGTTTGTTTGCCGGATCAAGAGCTACCAACTCTTT
TTCCGAAGGTAACTGGCTTCAGCAGAGCGCAGATACCAAATACTGTTCTTCTAGTGTAGCCGTAGTTAGG
CCACCACTTCAAGAACTCTGTAGCACCGCCTACATACCTCGCTCTGCTAATCCTGTTACCAGTGGCTGCT
GCCAGTGGCGATAAGTCGTGTCTTACCGGGTTGGACTCAAGACGATAGTTACCGGATAAGGCGCAGCGGT
CGGGCTGAACGGGGGGTTCGTGCACACAGCCCAGCTTGGAGCGAACGACCTACACCGAACTGAGATACCT
ACAGCGTGAGCTATGAGAAAGCGCCACGCTTCCCGAAGGGAGAAAGGCGGACAGGTATCCGGTAAGCGGC
AGGGTCGGAACAGGAGAGCGCACGAGGGAGCTTCCAGGGGGAAACGCCTGGTATCTTTATAGTCCTGTCG
GGTTTCGCCACCTCTGACTTGAGCGTCGATTTTTGTGATGCTCGTCAGGGGGGCGGAGCCTATGGAAAAA
CGCCAGCAACGCGGCCTTTTTACGGTTCCTGGCCTTTTGCTGGCCTTTTGCTCACATGTAATAAACACAC
ACACACCAACAACCGTGGTTGGTTGTTGTGTTGGTTTATTCTCGAG
Features (pLannotate 1.2.2; 9 found; start..end, strand, type, name):
     83..145     -  repeat_region  AAV2 ITR (fragment): inverted terminal repeat of adeno-associated virus serotype 2 inverted
   2732..3451    +  CDS            EGFP: the original enhanced GFP (Yang et al., 1996) mammalian codon-optimized
   3462..4046    +  misc_feature   WPRE: woodchuck hepatitis virus posttranscriptional regulatory element
   4070..4191    -  polyA_signal   SV40 poly(A) signal: SV40 polyadenylation signal
   4214..4282    -  CDS            large T antigen (fragment): large T antigen from SV40 (simian virus 40)
   4294..4423    +  repeat_region  AAV2 ITR (fragment): inverted terminal repeat of adeno-associated virus serotype 2 inverted
   4574..4678    +  promoter       AmpR promoter: bla
   4679..5539    +  CDS            AmpR: β-lactamase; bla; confers resistance to ampicillin, carbenicillin, and related antibiotics
   5710..6298    +  rep_origin     ori: high-copy-number ColE1/pMB1/pBR322/pUC origin of replication
