[The description below was written by a language model from this plasmid's Addgene catalogue record and pLannotate feature annotations shown in this document.]
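Description:
pAAV-mTH-GFP is an AAV transfer (genome) plasmid built on a pAAV backbone for mammalian expression, designed to be packaged into recombinant adeno-associated virus. In bacteria it is maintained by a high-copy ColE1/pUC-type origin and selected with ampicillin through a bla promoter–driven β-lactamase gene. The expression cassette is flanked by AAV2 inverted terminal repeats, the cis elements required for replication and encapsidation of the vector genome. The depositor notes that the left ITR carries a 22 bp deletion that has not been seen to affect vector production or function. This fits the two available sequence records (6,394 and 6,416 nt), which differ by 22 nt, with the left ITR annotated as split fragments in the shorter one.

The payload is a GFP reporter, annotated as mammalian codon-optimized EGFP, under control of the mouse tyrosine hydroxylase (mTH) promoter. The promoter itself is not annotated in the feature tables, but a roughly 2.6 kb unannotated stretch lies between the left ITR and the EGFP coding sequence, where it would be expected. The listed 4,439 bp insert therefore appears to cover more than the reporter alone. Downstream of EGFP sit a WPRE, which enhances transcript stability and expression, and an SV40 polyadenylation signal; the adjacent short "large T antigen" fragment is most likely an incidental match within the SV40-derived region.

The TH promoter is generally used to bias expression toward catecholaminergic cells such as dopaminergic and noradrenergic neurons. The construct comes from work on engineered AAV capsids for noninvasive gene delivery to the central and peripheral nervous systems, where it would serve as a cell-type-restricted fluorescent reporter genome.
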