Addgene plasmid #99128: pAAV-mTH-GFP
Purpose: An AAV genome that expresses GFP from the mouse TH promoter
Depositing lab: Viviana Gradinaru. Depositing organization: California Institute of Technology. Publication: Engineered AAVs for efficient noninvasive gene delivery to the central and peripheral nervous systems. Chan KY, Jang MJ, Yoo BB, Greenbaum A, Ravi N, Wu WL, Sanchez-Guardado L, Lois C, Mazmanian SK, Deverman BE, Gradinaru V. Nat Neurosci. 2017 Aug;20(8):1172-1179. doi: 10.1038/nn.4593. Epub 2017 Jun 26. PubMed 28671695.
Backbone
  Vector backbone: pAAV
  Vector type: Mammalian Expression, AAV
Growth in bacteria
  Bacterial resistance: Ampicillin, 100 μg/mL
  Growth temperature: 37°C
  Growth strain: NEB Stable
  Copy number: High Copy
Gene/Insert
  Gene/Insert name: GFP
  Insert size (bp): 4439
  Promoter: mTH
  Cloning method: Restriction Enzyme; 5′ cloning site NotI (not destroyed); 3′ cloning site BamHI (not destroyed)
Terms and licenses: Academic/Nonprofit Terms; Industry Terms: Not Available to Industry
Depositor comments: The left ITR in this construct contains a 22bp deletion. We have not observed this change to impact vector production or function.
How to cite: pAAV-mTH-GFP was a gift from Viviana Gradinaru (Addgene plasmid # 99128 ; http://n2t.net/addgene:99128 ; RRID:Addgene_99128)
